>Addgene plasmid #67883 | pSiM24-eGFP | addgene full sequence | sequence record 212459 | Addgene NGS Result
GGCGCGCGGTACCCAGTACATTAAAAACGTCCGCAATGTGTTATTAAGTTGTCTAAGCGTCAATTTGTTT
ACACCACAATATATCCTGCCACCAGCCAGCCAACAGCTCCCCGACCGGCAGCTCGGCACAAAATCACCAC
TCGATACAGGCAGCCCATCAGTCCACTAGACCAGTACCTTGGAGGCCTGTGCGCATCCCAGGGTGGGTCC
CGTATACCCCGGGGAATTCGTCAACTTCGTCCACAGACATCAACATCTTATCGTCCTTTGAAGATAAGAT
AATAATGTTGAAGATAAGAGTGGGAGCCCCCACTAAAACATTGCTTTGTCAAAAGCTAAAAAAGATGATG
CCCGACAGCCACTTGTGTGAAGCATGAGAAGCCGGTCCCTCCACTAAGAAAATTAGTGAAGCATCTTCCA
GTGGTCCCTCCACTCACAGCTCAATCAGTGAGCAACAGGACGAAGGAAATGACGTAAGCCATGACGTCTA
ATCCCAACTTCGTCCACAGACATCAACATCTTATCGTCCTTTGAAGATAAGATAATAATGTTGAAGATAA
GAGTGGGAGCCACCACTAAAACATTGCTTTGTCAAAAGCTAAAAAAGATGATGCCCGACAGCCACTTGTG
TGAAGCATGAGAAGCCGGTCCCTCCACTAAGAAAATTAGTGAAGCATCTTCCAGTGGTCCCTCCACTCAC
AGCTCAATCAGTGAGCAACAGGACGAAGGAAATGACGTAAGCCATGACGTCTAATCCCACAAGAATTTCC
TTATATAAGGAACACAAATCAGAAGGAAGAGATCAATCGAAATCAAAATCGGAATCGAAATCAAAATCGG
AATCGAAATCTCTCATCTAAGCTTGGATCCCTCGAGATGGTGAGCAAGGGCGAGGAGCTGTTCACCGGGG
TGGTGCCCATCCTGGTCGAGCTGGACGGCGACGTAAACGGCCACAAGTTCAGCGTGTCCGGCGAGGGCGA
GGGCGATGCCACCTACGGCAAGCTGACCCTGAAGTTCATCTGCACCACCGGCAAGCTGCCCGTGCCCTGG
CCCACCCTCGTGACCACCCTGACCTACGGCGTGCAGTGCTTCAGCCGCTACCCCGACCACATGAAGCAGC
ACGACTTCTTCAAGTCCGCCATGCCCGAAGGCTACGTCCAGGAGCGCACCATCTTCTTCAAGGACGACGG
CAACTACAAGACCCGCGCCGAGGTGAAGTTCGAGGGCGACACCCTGGTGAACCGCATCGAGCTGAAGGGC
ATCGACTTCAAGGAGGACGGCAACATCCTGGGGCACAAGCTGGAGTACAACTACAACAGCCACAACGTCT
ATATCATGGCCGACAAGCAGAAGAACGGCATCAAGGTGAACTTCAAGATCCGCCACAACATCGAGGACGG
CAGCGTGCAGCTCGCCGACCACTACCAGCAGAACACCCCCATCGGCGACGGCCCCGTGCTGCTGCCCGAC
AACCACTACCTGAGCACCCAGTCCGCCCTGAGCAAAGACCCCAACGAGAAGCGCGATCACATGGTCCTGC
TGGAGTTCGTGACCGCCGCCGGGATCACTCTCGGCATGGACGAGCTGTACAAGTAAGAGCTCCTGCAGTC
TAGAGCTTTCGTTCGTATCATCGGTTTCGACAACGTTCGTCAAGTTCAATGCATCAGTTTCATTGCGCAC
ACACCAGAATCCTACTGAGTTTGAGTATTATGGCATTGGGAAAACTGTTTTTCTTGTACCATTTGTTGTG
CTTGTAATTTACTGTGTTTTTTATTCGGTTTTCGCTATCGAACTGTGAAATGGAAATGGATGGAGAAGAG
TTAATGAATGATATGGTCCTTTTGTTCATTCTCAAATTAATATTATTTGTTTTTTCTCTTATTTGTTGTG
TGTTGAATTTGAAATTATAAGAGATATGCAAACATTTTGTTTTGAGTAAAAATGTGTCAAATCGTGGCCT
CTAATGACCGAAGTTAATATGAGGAGTAAAACACTTGTAGTTGTACCATTATGCTTATTCACTAGGCAAC
AAATATATTTTCAGACCTAGAAAAGCTGCAAATGTTACTGAATACAAGTATGTCCTCTTGTGTTTTAGAC
ATTTATGAACTTTCCTTTATGTAATTTTCCAGAATCCTTGTCAGATTCTAATCATTGCTTTATAATTATA
GTTATACTCATGGATTTGTAGTTGAGTATGAAAATATTTTTTAATGCATTTTATGACTTGCCAATTGATT
GACAACATGCATCAATCGATACTAGTCTAGTAACATAGATGACACCGCGAGCGATAATTTATCCTAGTTT
GCGAGCTATATTTTGTTTTCTATCGCGTATTAAATGTATAATTGCGGGACTCTAATCATAAAAACCCATC
TCATAAATAACGTCATGCATTACATGTTAATTATTACATGCTTAACGTAATTCAACAGAAATTATATGAT
AATCATCGCAAGACCGGCAACAGGATTCAATCTTAAGAAACTTTATTGCCAAATGTTTGAACGATTCAGA
AGAACTCATCGAGGAGCCTGTAGAAAGCAATCCTTTGGGAATCTGGAGCAGCAATTCCGTAAAGCACAAG
GAATCTATCAGCCCACTCTCCACCAAGTTCTTCAGCAATATCCCTAGTAGCGAGAGCAATATCCTGATAC
CTATCAGCAACTCCAAGCCTTCCGCAATCAATGAATCCAGAAAACCTTCCGTTCTCCACCATAATGTTTG
GAAGGCAAGCATCACCATGAGTAACAACAAGATCCTCACCATCTGGCATTCTAGCCTTGAGCCTAGCAAA
AAGTTCAGCTGGAGCCAATCCTTGATGTTCCTCATCAAGATCATCCTGATCCACAAGTCCAGCTTCCATC
CTAGTTCTAGCCCTTTCAATTCTGTGCTTAGCTTGGTGATCAAATGGGCAAGTAGCAGGATCAAGAGTGT
GAAGCCTTCTCATAGCATCAGCCATAATGGAAACCTTCTCAGCTGGAGCAAGGTGTGAAGAAAGCAAATC
TTGTCCTGGAACCTCTCCCAAAAGAAGCCAATCTCTTCCAGCCTCAGTAACAACATCAAGAACAGCAGCG
CATGGAACACCAGTAGTAGCAAGCCAAGAAAGTCTAGCAGCCTCATCTTGAAGCTCATTAAGAGCACCAG
AAAGATCAGTCTTAACGAAAAGAACTGGCCTTCCCTGAGCAGAAAGCCTAAAAACAGCAGCATCAGAGCA
TCCAATAGTCTGTTGAGCCCAATCGTATCCAAAAAGCCTCTCAACCCAAGCAGCAGGACTTCCAGCATGA
AGTCCATCTTGCTCAATTCCCATTTGAGAGTGAATATGAGACTCTAATTGGATACCGAGGGGAATTTATG
GAACGTCAGTGGAGCATTTTTGACAAGAAATATTTGCTAGCTGATAGTGACCTTAGGCGACTTTTGAACG
CGCAATAATGGTTTCTGACGTATGTGCTTAGCTCATTAAACTCCAGAAACCCGCGGCTCAGTGGCTCCTT
CAACGTTGCGGTTCTGTCAGTTCCAAACGTAAAACGGCTTGTCCCGCGTCATCGGCGGGGGTCATAACGT
GACTCCCTTAATTCTCCGCTCATGATCAGATCTGGTGACCCCTATGTAAGGGGCCGGCCATTTAAATTCG
CGATTAATTAACCTGTGGTTGGCATGCACATACAAATGGACGAACGGATAAACCTTTTCACGCCCTTTTA
AATATCCGATTATTCTAATAAACGCTCTTTTCTCTTAGGTTTACCCGCCAATATATCCTGTCAAACACTG
ATAGTTTAAACTGAAGGCGGGAAACGACAATCTGATATCGCGCGCGGTACCTGAGCAAAAGGCCAGCAAA
AGGCCAGGAACCGTAAAAAGGCCGCGTTGCTGGCGTTTTTCCATAGGCTCCGCCCCCCTGACGAGCATCA
CAAAAATCGACGCTCAAGTCAGAGGTGGCGAAACCCGACAGGACTATAAAGATACCAGGCGTTTCCCCCT
GGAAGCTCCCTCGTGCGCTCTCCTGTTCCGACCCTGCCGCTTACCGGATACCTGTCCGCCTTTCTCCCTT
CGGGAAGCGTGGCGCTTTCTCATAGCTCACGCTGTAGGTATCTCAGTTCGGTGTAGGTCGTTCGCTCCAA
GCTGGGCTGTGTGCACGAACCCCCCGTTCAGCCCGACCGCTGCGCCTTATCCGGTAACTATCGTCTTGAG
TCCAACCCGGTAAGACACGACTTATCGCCACTGGCAGCAGCCACTGGTAACAGGATTAGCAGAGCGAGGT
ATGTAGGCGGTGCTACAGAGTTCTTGAAGTGGTGGCCTAACTACGGCTACACTAGAAGAACAGTATTTGG
TATCTGCGCTCTGCTGAAGCCAGTTACCTTCGGAAAAAGAGTTGGTAGCTCTTGATCCGGCAAACAAACC
ACCGCTGGTAGCGGTGGTTTTTTTGTTTGCAAGCAGCAGATTACGCGCAGAAAAAAAGGATCTCAAGAAG
ATCCTTTGATCTTTTCTACGGGGTCTGACGCTCAGTGGAACGAAAACTCACGTTAAGGGATTTTGGTCAT
GAGATTATCAAAAAGGATCTTCACCTAGATCCTTTTAAATTAAAAATGAAGTTTTAAATCAATCTAAAGT
ATATATGAGTAAACTTGGTCTGACAGTTACCAATGCTTAATCAGTGAGGCACCTATCTCAGCGATCTGTC
TATTTCGTTCATCCATAGTTGCCTGACTCCCCGTCGTGTAGATAACTACGATACGGGAGGGCTTACCATC
TGGCCCCAGTGCTGCAATGATACCGCGAGAACCACGCTCACCGGCTCCAGATTTATCAGCAATAAACCAG
CCAGCCGGAAGGGCCGAGCGCAGAAGTGGTCCTGCAACTTTATCCGCCTCCATCCAGTCTATTAATTGTT
GCCGGGAAGCTAGAGTAAGTAGTTCGCCAGTTAATAGTTTGCGCAACGTTGTTGCCATTGCTACAGGCAT
CGTGGTGTCACGCTCGTCGTTTGGTATGGCTTCATTCAGCTCCGGTTCCCAACGATCAAGGCGAGTTACA
TGATCCCCCATGTTGTGCAAAAAAGCGGTTAGCTCCTTCGGTCCTCCGATCGTTGTCAGAAGTAAGTTGG
CCGCAGTGTTATCACTCATGGTTATGGCAGCACTGCATAATTCTCTTACTGTCATGCCATCCGTAAGATG
CTTTTCTGTGACTGGTGAGTACTCAACCAAGTCATTCTGAGAATAGTGTATGCGGCGACCGAGTTGCTCT
TGCCCGGCGTCAATACGGGATAATACCGCGCCACATAGCAGAACTTTAAAAGTGCTCATCATTGGAAAAC
GTTCTTCGGGGCGAAAACTCTCAAGGATCTTACCGCTGTTGAGATCCAGTTCGATGTAACCCACTCGTGC
ACCCAACTGATCTTCAGCATCTTTTACTTTCACCAGCGTTTCTGGGTGAGCAAAAACAGGAAGGCAAAAT
GCCGCAAAAAAGGGAATAAGGGCGACACAGAAATGTTGAATACTCATACTCTTCCTTTTTCAATATTATT
GAAGCATTTATCAGGGTTATTGTCTCATGAGCGGATACATATTTGAATGTATTTAGAAAAATAAACAAAT
AGGGGTTCCGCGCACATTTCCCCGAAAAGTGCCACGGGCCCCGCTCACCGGGCTGGTTGCCCTCGCCGCT
GGGCTGGCGGCCGTCTATGGCCCTGCAAACGCGCCAGAAACGCCGTCGAAGCCGTGTGCGAGACACCGCG
GCCGCCGGCGTTGTGGATACCTCGCGGAAAACTTGGCCCTCACTGACAGATGAGGGGCGGACGTTGACAC
TTGAGGGGCCGACTCACCCGGCGCGGCGTTGACAGATGAGGGGCAGGCTCGATTTCGGCCGGCGACGTGG
AGCTGGCCAGCCTCGCAAATCGGCGAAAACGCCTGATTTTACGCGAGTTTCCCACAGATGATGTGGACAA
GCCTGGGGATAAGTGCCCTGCGGTATTGACACTTGAGGGGCGCGACTACTGACAGATGAGGGGCGCGATC
CTTGACACTTGAGGGGCAGAGTGCTGACAGATGAGGGGCGCACCTATTGACATTTGAGGGGCTGTCCACA
GGCAGAAAATCCAGCATTTGCAAGGGTTTCCGCCCGTTTTTCGGCCACCGCTAACCTGTCTTTTAACCTG
CTTTTAAACCAATATTTATAAACCTTGTTTTTAACCAGGGCTGCGCCCTGTGCGCGTGACCGCGCACGCC
GAAGGGGGGTGCCCCCCCTTCTCGAACCCTCCCGGCCCGCTGTCGACTACCTAGATGTGGCGCAACGATG
CCGGCGACAAGCAGGAGCGCACCGACTTCTTCCGCATCAAGTGTTTTGGCTCTCAGGCCGAGGCCCACGG
CAAGTATTTGGGCAAGGGGTCGCTGGTATTCGTGCAGGGCAAGATTCGGAATACCAAGTACGAGAAGGAC
GGCCAGACGGTCTACGGGACCGACTTCATTGCCGATAAGGTGGATTATCTGGACACCAAGGCACCAGGCG
GGTCAAATCAGGAATAAGGGCACATTGCCCCGGCGTGAGTCGGGGCAATCCCGCAAGGAGGGTGAATGAA
TCGCACCTTCGATCGCAAGGCGTATCGCCAGGAACTGATCGACGCCGGCTTCTCGGCCGAAGATGCCGAA
ACGATCGCCTCGCGCACCGTCATGCGTGCCCCGCGCGAAACCTTCCAGTCGGTCGGCTCGATGGTCCAGC
AGGCCACCGCCAAGATCGAACGCGATTCGGTCCAGCTGGCCCCGCCGGCCCTTCCGGCCCCGTCGGCCGC
CGTCGAACGCTCGCGCCGGCTGGAACAGGAAGCCGCCGGCCTGGCCAAGTCGATGACCATCGACACCCGC
GGCACCATGACCACCAAGAAGCGCAAGACCGCCGGCGAGGATCTGGCCAAGCAGGTCAGCGAAGCCAAGC
AGGCCGCCCTGCTGAAGCATACCAAGCAGCAGATCAAGGAAATGCAGCTGTCGCTGTTCGACATCGCCCC
GTGGCCGGATACCATGCGGGCCATGCCGAATGATACCGCCCGCTCGGCCCTGTTCACCACCCGCAATAAG
AAGATCCCGCGCGAAGCCCTCCAGAATAAGGTCATCTTCCACGTCAACAAGGATGTCAAGATCACCTATA
CCGGCGTCGAACTGCGGGCCGATGATGATGAACTGGTCTGGCAGCAGGTCCTGGAATATGCCAAGCGCAC
CCCGATCGGCGAACCGATCACCTTCACCTTCTATGAACTGTGCCAGGATCTGGGCTGGTCGATCAATGGC
CGCTATTATACCAAGGCCGAAGAATGCCTGTCGCGCCTCCAGGCGACCGCGATGGGCTTCACCTCGGATC
GCGTCGGCCATCTGGAATCGGTCAGCCTGCTGCACCGCTTCCGCGTCCTGGATCGCGGCAAGAAGACCTC
GCGCTGCCAGGTCCTGATCGACGAAGAAATCGTCGTCCTGTTCGCCGGCGATCATTATACCAAGTTCATC
TGGGAGAAGTATCGCAAGCTGTCGCCGACCGCCCGCCGCATGTTCGATTATTTCTCGTCGCACCGCGAAC
CGTATCCGCTGAAGCTGGAAACCTTCCGCCTGATGTGCGGCTCGGATTCGACCCGCGTCAAGAAGTGGCG
CGAACAGGTCGGCGAAGCCTGCGAAGAACTGCGCGGCTCGGGCCTGGTCGAACATGCCTGGGTCAATGAT
GATCTGGTCCATTGCAAGCGCTAGGGCCTTGTGGGGTCAGTTCCGGCTGGGGGTTCAGCCAGCGCTTTAC
GATATC
Features (pLannotate 1.2.2; 12 found; start..end, strand, type, name):
     67..91      -  misc_feature   LB T-DNA repeat: left border repeat from nopaline C58 T-DNA
    877..1596    +  CDS            EGFP: the original enhanced GFP (Yang et al., 1996) mammalian codon-optimized
   1614..2255    +  terminator     E9 terminator: terminator and polyadenylation signal from the pea rbcS-E9 gene
   2266..2515    -  terminator     NOS terminator: nopaline synthase terminator and poly(A) signal
   2519..3307    -  CDS            neo: KKA2_KLEPN - Also known as kan, nptII. Experimental evidence at protein level: Swiss-Prot protein existence level 1. Resistance to kanamycin, neomycin, paromomycin, ribostamycin, butirosin and gentamicin B. From Klebsiella pneumoniae.
   3335..3514    -  promoter       NOS promoter: nopaline synthase promoter
   3749..3773    -  misc_feature   RB T-DNA repeat: right border repeat from nopaline C58 T-DNA
   3888..4476    -  rep_origin     ori: high-copy-number ColE1/pMB1/pBR322/pUC origin of replication
   4647..5507    -  CDS            AmpR: β-lactamase; bla; confers resistance to ampicillin, carbenicillin, and related antibiotics
   5508..5612    -  promoter       AmpR promoter: bla
   5740..6271    +  rep_origin     oriV: incP origin of replication
   6576..7721    +  CDS            trfA: TRFA_ECOLX - Experimental evidence at protein level: Swiss-Prot protein existence level 1. Also involved in plasmid copy number control, promoting intermolecular coupling of protein bound iterons at oriV, which inhibits replication initiation. From Escherichia coli.
