[The description below was written by a language model from this plasmid's Addgene catalogue record and pLannotate feature annotations shown in this document.]
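Description:
pSiM24-eGFP is a compact plant binary expression vector of about 7.8 kb, built on the pSiM24 backbone and carrying an enhanced GFP reporter. It has two replication systems. A high-copy ColE1/pUC-type origin supports propagation in E. coli, while the incP oriV together with the trfA replication initiator gene forms a broad-host-range replicon of the kind used to maintain binary vectors in Agrobacterium. Bacterial selection is by ampicillin, through the β-lactamase gene and its native promoter.

The plant payload lies between nopaline-type left and right T-DNA border repeats, which define the segment transferred into plant cells by Agrobacterium. Inside the borders, the EGFP coding sequence (the original mammalian codon-optimised variant) was cloned between XhoI and SstI sites, both of which remain intact. It is followed by the pea rbcS-E9 terminator and polyadenylation signal. The catalogue entry gives M24 as the promoter driving the insert. The automated feature table does not annotate this element, although an unannotated stretch sits between the left border and EGFP where it would be expected. In the opposite orientation, a NOS promoter–nptII (neo)–NOS terminator cassette provides kanamycin resistance for selecting transformed plant tissue.

According to the record, the pSiM24 platform is intended for both transient assays and stable expression of foreign genes in plants. The eGFP version therefore acts as a fluorescent reporter or control for monitoring expression from this vector system. The retained cloning sites could in principle allow the reporter to be exchanged for another gene. The sequenced record (7,776 nt) is close to the stated total vector size.
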