Addgene plasmid #67883: pSiM24-eGFP
Purpose: Plant Gene expression Vector pSIM24 containing eGFP reporter
Depositing lab: Indu Maiti. Depositing organization: University of Kentucky. Publication: pSiM24 is a novel versatile gene expression vector for transient assays as well as stable expression of foreign genes in plants. Sahoo DK, Dey N, Maiti IB. PLoS One. 2014 Jun 4;9(6):e98988. doi: 10.1371/journal.pone.0098988. eCollection 2014. PONE-D-14-03371 PubMed 24897541.
Backbone
  Vector backbone: pSIM24
  Backbone size w/o insert (bp): 7081
  Total vector size (bp): 7800
  Vector type: Plant Expression
  Selectable markers: Kanamycin
Growth in bacteria
  Bacterial resistance: Ampicillin, 100 μg/mL
  Growth temperature: 37°C
  Growth strain: DH5alpha
  Copy number: High Copy
Gene/Insert
  Gene/Insert name: eGFP
  Promoter: M24
  Cloning method: Restriction Enzyme; 5′ cloning site XhoI (not destroyed); 3′ cloning site SstI (not destroyed)
  Sequencing primers: 5′ NOS-F (5'-GCGTTCAAAAGTCGCCTAAG-3'); 3′ NOSterm-R (5'-attgccaaatgtttgaacga-3')
Terms and licenses: Academic/Nonprofit Terms; Industry Terms: Not Available to Industry
How to cite: pSiM24-eGFP was a gift from Indu Maiti (Addgene plasmid # 67883 ; http://n2t.net/addgene:67883 ; RRID:Addgene_67883)
