>Addgene plasmid #67883 | pSiM24-eGFP | depositor partial sequence | sequence record 117982 | pSiM24 Backbone
GAGCTCCTGCAGGATCCTCTAGAGCTTTCGTTCGTATCATCGGTTTCGACAACGTTCGTCAAGTTCAATG
CATCAGTTTCATTGCGCACACACCAGAATCCTACTGAGTTCGAGTATTATGGCATTGGGAAAACTGTTTT
TCTTGTACCATTTGTTGTGCTTGTAATTTACTGTGTTTTTTATTCGGTTTTCGCTATCGAACTGTGAAAT
GGAAATGGATGGAGAAGAGTTAATGAATGATATGGTCCTTTTGTTCATTCTCAAATTAATATTATTTGTT
TTTTCTCTTATTTGTTGTGTGTTGAATTTGAAATTATAAGAGATATGCAAACATTTTGTTTTGAGTAAAA
ATGTGTCAAATCGTGGCCTCTAATGACCGAAGTTAATATGAGGAGTAAAACACTTGTAGTTGTACCATTA
TGCTTATTCACTAGGCAACAAATATATTTTCAGACCTAGAAAAGCTGCAAATGTTACTGAATACAAGTAT
GTCCTCTTGTGTTTTAGACATTTATGAACTTTCCTTTATGTAATTTTCCAGAATCCTTGTCAGATTCTAA
TCATTGCTTTATAATTATAGTTATACTCATGGATTTGTAGTTGAGTATGAAAATATTTTTTAATGCATTT
TATGACTTGCCAATTGATTGACAACATGCATCAATCGATACTAGTCTAGTAACATAGATGACACCGCGAG
CGATAATTTATCCTAGTTTGCGAGCTATATTTTGTTTTCTATCGCGTATTAAATGTATAATTGCGGGACT
CTAATCATAAAAACCCATCTCATAAATAACGTCATGCATTACATGTTAATTATTACATGCTTAACGTAAT
TCAACAGAAATTATATGATAATCATCGCAAGACCGGCAACAGGATTCAATCTTAAGAAACTTTATTGCCA
AATGTTTGAACGATTCAGAAGAACTCATCGAGGAGCCTGTAGAAAGCAATCCTTTGGGAATCTGGAGCAG
CAATTCCGTAAAGCACAAGGAATCTATCAGCCCACTCTCCACCAAGTTCTTCAGCAATATCCCTAGTAGC
GAGAGCAATATCCTGATACCTATCAGCAACTCCAAGCCTTCCGCAATCAATGAATCCAGAAAACCTTCCG
TTCTCCACCATAATGTTTGGAAGGCAAGCATCACCATGAGTAACAACAAGATCCTCACCATCTGGCATTC
TAGCCTTGAGCCTAGCAAAAAGTTCAGCTGGAGCCAATCCTTGATGTTCCTCATCAAGATCATCCTGATC
CACAAGTCCAGCTTCCATCCTAGTTCTAGCCCTTTCAATTCTGTGCTTAGCTTGGTGATCAAATGGGCAA
GTAGCAGGATCAAGAGTGTGAAGCCTTCTCATAGCATCAGCCATAATGGAAACCTTCTCAGCTGGAGCAA
GGTGTGAAGAAAGCAAATCTTGTCCTGGAACCTCTCCCAAAAGAAGCCAATCTCTTCCAGCCTCAGTAAC
AACATCAAGAACAGCAGCGCATGGAACACCAGTAGTAGCAAGCCAAGAAAGTCTAGCAGCCTCATCTTGA
AGCTCATTAAGAGCACCAGAAAGATCAGTCTTAACGAAAAGAACTGGCCTTCCCTGAGCAGAAAGCCTAA
AAACAGCAGCATCAGAGCATCCAATAGTCTGTTGAGCCCAATCGTATCCAAAAAGCCTCTCAACCCAAGC
AGCAGGACTTCCAGCATGAAGTCCATCTTGCTCAATTCCCATTTGAGAGTGAATATGAGACTCTAATTGG
ATACCGAGGGGAATTTATGGAACGTCAGTGGAGCATTTTTGACAAGAAATATTTGCTAGCTGATAGTGAC
CTTAGGCGACTTTTGAACGCGCAATAATGGTTTCTGACGTATGTGCTTAGCTCATTAAACTCCAGAAACC
CGCGGCTCAGTGGCTCCTTCAACGTTGCGGTTCTGTCAGTTCCAAACGTAAAACGGCTTGTCCCGCGTCA
TCGGCGGGGGTCATAACGTGACTCCCTTAATTCTCCGCTCATGATCAGATCTGGTGACCCCTATGTAAGG
GGCCGGCCATTTAAATTCGCGATTAATTAACCTGTGGTTGGCATGCACATACAAATGGACGAACGGATAA
ACCTTTTCACGCCCTTTTAAATATCCGATTATTCTAATAAACGCTCTTTTCTCTTAGGTTTACCCGCCAA
TATATCCTGTCAAACACTGATAGTTTAAACTGAAGGCGGGAAACGACAATCTGATATCGCGCGCGGTACC
TGAGCAAAAGGCCAGCAAAAGGCCAGGAACCGTAAAAAGGCCGCGTTGCTGGCGTTTTTCCATAGGCTCC
GCCCCCCTGACGAGCATCACAAAAATCGACGCTCAAGTCAGAGGTGGCGAAACCCGACAGGACTATAAAG
ATACCAGGCGTTTCCCCCTGGAAGCTCCCTCGTGCGCTCTCCTGTTCCGACCCTGCCGCTTACCGGATAC
CTGTCCGCCTTTCTCCCTTCGGGAAGCGTGGCGCTTTCTCATAGCTCACGCTGTAGGTATCTCAGTTCGG
TGTAGGTCGTTCGCTCCAAGCTGGGCTGTGTGCACGAACCCCCCGTTCAGCCCGACCGCTGCGCCTTATC
CGGTAACTATCGTCTTGAGTCCAACCCGGTAAGACACGACTTATCGCCACTGGCAGCAGCCACTGGTAAC
AGGATTAGCAGAGCGAGGTATGTAGGCGGTGCTACAGAGTTCTTGAAGTGGTGGCCTAACTACGGCTACA
CTAGAAGAACAGTATTTGGTATCTGCGCTCTGCTGAAGCCAGTTACCTTCGGAAAAAGAGTTGGTAGCTC
TTGATCCGGCAAACAAACCACCGCTGGTAGCGGTGGTTTTTTTGTTTGCAAGCAGCAGATTACGCGCAGA
AAAAAAGGATCTCAAGAAGATCCTTTGATCTTTTCTACGGGGTCTGACGCTCAGTGGAACGAAAACTCAC
GTTAAGGGATTTTGGTCATGAGATTATCAAAAAGGATCTTCACCTAGATCCTTTTAAATTAAAAATGAAG
TTTTAAATCAATCTAAAGTATATATGAGTAAACTTGGTCTGACAGTTACCAATGCTTAATCAGTGAGGCA
CCTATCTCAGCGATCTGTCTATTTCGTTCATCCATAGTTGCCTGACTCCCCGTCGTGTAGATAACTACGA
TACGGGAGGGCTTACCATCTGGCCCCAGTGCTGCAATGATACCGCGAGAACCACGCTCACCGGCTCCAGA
TTTATCAGCAATAAACCAGCCAGCCGGAAGGGCCGAGCGCAGAAGTGGTCCTGCAACTTTATCCGCCTCC
ATCCAGTCTATTAATTGTTGCCGGGAAGCTAGAGTAAGTAGTTCGCCAGTTAATAGTTTGCGCAACGTTG
TTGCCATTGCTACAGGCATCGTGGTGTCACGCTCGTCGTTTGGTATGGCTTCATTCAGCTCCGGTTCCCA
ACGATCAAGGCGAGTTACATGATCCCCCATGTTGTGCAAAAAAGCGGTTAGCTCCTTCGGTCCTCCGATC
GTTGTCAGAAGTAAGTTGGCCGCAGTGTTATCACTCATGGTTATGGCAGCACTGCATAATTCTCTTACTG
TCATGCCATCCGTAAGATGCTTTTCTGTGACTGGTGAGTACTCAACCAAGTCATTCTGAGAATAGTGTAT
GCGGCGACCGAGTTGCTCTTGCCCGGCGTCAATACGGGATAATACCGCGCCACATAGCAGAACTTTAAAA
GTGCTCATCATTGGAAAACGTTCTTCGGGGCGAAAACTCTCAAGGATCTTACCGCTGTTGAGATCCAGTT
CGATGTAACCCACTCGTGCACCCAACTGATCTTCAGCATCTTTTACTTTCACCAGCGTTTCTGGGTGAGC
AAAAACAGGAAGGCAAAATGCCGCAAAAAAGGGAATAAGGGCGACACGGAAATGTTGAATACTCATACTC
TTCCTTTTTCAATATTATTGAAGCATTTATCAGGGTTATTGTCTCATGAGCGGATACATATTTGAATGTA
TTTAGAAAAATAAACAAATAGGGGTTCCGCGCACATTTCCCCGAAAAGTGCCACGGGCCCCGCTCACCGG
GCTGGTTGCCCTCGCCGCTGGGCTGGCGGCCGTCTATGGCCCTGCAAACGCGCCAGAAACGCCGTCGAAG
CCGTGTGCGAGACACCGCGGCCGCCGGCGTTGTGGATACCTCGCGGAAAACTTGGCCCTCACTGACAGAT
GAGGGGCGGACGTTGACACTTGAGGGGCCGACTCACCCGGCGCGGCGTTGACAGATGAGGGGCAGGCTCG
ATTTCGGCCGGCGACGTGGAGCTGGCCAGCCTCGCAAATCGGCGAAAACGCCTGATTTTACGCGAGTTTC
CCACAGATGATGTGGACAAGCCTGGGGATAAGTGCCCTGCGGTATTGACACTTGAGGGGCGCGACTACTG
ACAGATGAGGGGCGCGATCCTTGACACTTGAGGGGCAGAGTGCTGACAGATGAGGGGCGCACCTATTGAC
ATTTGAGGGGCTGTCCACAGGCAGAAAATCCAGCATTTGCAAGGGTTTCCGCCCGTTTTTCGGCCACCGC
TAACCTGTCTTTTAACCTGCTTTTAAACCAATATTTATAAACCTTGTTTTTAACCAGGGCTGCGCCCTGT
GCGCGTGACCGCGCACGCCGAAGGGGGGTGCCCCCCCTTCTCGAACCCTCCCGGCCCGCTGTCGACTACC
TAGATGTGGCGCAACGATGCCGGCGACAAGCAGGAGCGCACCGACTTCTTCCGCATCAAGTGTTTTGGCT
CTCAGGCCGAGGCCCACGGCAAGTATTTGGGCAAGGGGTCGCTGGTATTCGTGCAGGGCAAGATTCGGAA
TACCAAGTACGAGAAGGACGGCCAGACGGTCTACGGGACCGACTTCATTGCCGATAAGGTGGATTATCTG
GACACCAAGGCACCAGGCGGGTCAAATCAGGAATAAGGGCACATTGCCCCGGCGTGAGTCGGGGCAATCC
CGCAAGGAGGGTGAATGAATCGCACCTTCGATCGCAAGGCGTATCGCCAGGAACTGATCGACGCCGGCTT
CTCGGCCGAAGATGCCGAAACGATCGCCTCGCGCACCGTCATGCGTGCCCCGCGCGAAACCTTCCAGTCG
GTCGGCTCGATGGTCCAGCAGGCCACCGCCAAGATCGAACGCGATTCGGTCCAGCTGGCCCCGCCGGCCC
TTCCGGCCCCGTCGGCCGCCGTCGAACGCTCGCGCCGGCTGGAACAGGAAGCCGCCGGCCTGGCCAAGTC
GATGACCATCGACACCCGCGGCACCATGACCACCAAGAAGCGCAAGACCGCCGGCGAGGATCTGGCCAAG
CAGGTCAGCGAAGCCAAGCAGGCCGCCCTGCTGAAGCATACCAAGCAGCAGATCAAGGAAATGCAGCTGT
CGCTGTTCGACATCGCCCCGTGGCCGGATACCATGCGGGCCATGCCGAATGATACCGCCCGCTCGGCCCT
GTTCACCACCCGCAATAAGAAGATCCCGCGCGAAGCCCTCCAGAATAAGGTCATCTTCCACGTCAACAAG
GATGTCAAGATCACCTATACCGGCGTCGAACTGCGGGCCGATGATGATGAACTGGTCTGGCAGCAGGTCC
TGGAATATGCCAAGCGCACCCCGATCGGCGAACCGATCACCTTCACCTTCTATGAACTGTGCCAGGATCT
GGGCTGGTCGATCAATGGCCGCTATTATACCAAGGCCGAAGAATGCCTGTCGCGCCTCCAGGCGACCGCG
ATGGGCTTCACCTCGGATCGCGTCGGCCATCTGGAATCGGTCAGCCTGCTGCACCGCTTCCGCGTCCTGG
ATCGCGGCAAGAAGACCTCGCGCTGCCAGGTCCTGATCGACGAAGAAATCGTCGTCCTGTTCGCCGGCGA
TCATTATACCAAGTTCATCTGGGAGAAGTATCGCAAGCTGTCGCCGACCGCCCGCCGCATGTTCGATTAT
TTCTCGTCGCACCGCGAACCGTATCCGCTGAAGCTGGAAACCTTCCGCCTGATGTGCGGCTCGGATTCGA
CCCGCGTCAAGAAGTGGCGCGAACAGGTCGGCGAAGCCTGCGAAGAACTGCGCGGCTCGGGCCTGGTCGA
ACATGCCTGGGTCAATGATGATCTGGTCCATTGCAAGCGCTAGGGCCTTGTGGGGTCAGTTCCGGCTGGG
GGTTCAGCCAGCGCTTTACGATATCGCGCGCGGTACCCAGTACATTAAAAACGTCCGCAATGTGTTATTA
AGTTGTCTAAGCGTCAATTTGTTTACACCACAATATATCCTGCCACCAGCCAGCCAACAGCTCCCCGACC
GGCAGCTCGGCACAAAATCACCACTCGATACAGGCAGCCCATCAGTCCACTAGACCAGTACCTTGGAGGC
CTGTGCGCATCCCAGGGTGGGTCCCGTATACCCCGGGGAATTCGTCAACTTCGTCCACAGACATCAACAT
CTTATCGTCCTTTGAAGATAAGATAATAATGTTGAAGATAAGAGTGGGAGCCACCACTAAAACATTGCTT
TGTCAAAAGCTAAAAAAGATGATGCCCGACAGCCACTTGTGTGAAGCATGTGAAGCCGGTCCCTCCACTA
AGAAAATTAGTGAAGCATCTTCCAGTGGTCCCTCCACTCACAGCTCAATCAGTGAGCAACAGGACGAAGG
AAATGACGTAAGCCATGACGTCTAATCCCCCCAACTTCGTCCACAGACATCAACATCTTATCGTCCTTTG
AAGATAAGATAATAATGTTGAAGATAAGAGTGGGAGCCACCACTAAAACATTGCTTTGTCAAAAGCTAAA
AAAGATGATGCCCGACAGCCACTTGTGTGAAGCATGTGAAGCCGGTCCCTCCACTAAGAAAATTAGTGAA
GCATCTTCCAGTGGTCCCTCCACTCACAGCTCAATCAGTGAGCAACAGGACGAAGGAAATGACGTAAGCC
ATGACGTCTAATCCCACAAGAATTTCCTTATATAAGGAACACAAATCAGAAGGAAGAGATCAATCGAAAT
CAAAATCGGAATCGAAATCAAAATCGGAATCGAAATCTCTCATCTAAGCTTGGATCCCTCGAG
