>Addgene plasmid #67883 | pSiM24-eGFP | addgene partial sequence | sequence record 120044 | NOS-F 5'-GCGTTCAAAAGTCGCCTAAG-3'
AAAATGCTCCACTGACGTTCCATAAATTCCCCTCGGTATCCAATTAGAGTCTCATATTCACTCTCAAATG
GGAATTGAGCAAGATGGACTTCATGCTGGAAGTCCTGCTGCTTGGGTTGAGAGGCTTTTTGGATACGATT
GGGCTCAACAGACTATTGGATGCTCTGATGCTGCTGTTTTTAGGCTTTCTGCTCAGGGAAGGCCAGTTCT
TTTCGTTAAGACTGATCTTTCTGGTGCTCTTAATGAGCTTCAAGATGAGGCTGCTAGACTTTCTTGGCTT
GCTACTACTGGTGTTCCATGCGCTGCTGTTCTTGATGTTGTTACTGAGGCTGGAAGAGATTGGCTTCTTT
TGGGAGAGGTTCCAGGACAAGATTTGCTTTCTTCACACCTTGCTCCAGCTGAGAAGGTTTCCATTATGGC
TGATGCTATGAGAAGGCTTCACACTCTTGATCCTGCTACTTGCCCATTTGATCACCAAGCTAAGCACAGA
ATTGAAAGGGCTAGAACTAGGATGGAAGCTGGACTTGTGGATCAGGATGATCTTGATGAGGAACATCAAG
GATTGGCTCCAGCTGAACTTTTTGCTAGGCTCAAGGCTAGAATGCCAGATGGTGAGGATCTTGTTGTTAC
TCATGGTGATGCTTGCCTTCCAAACATTATGGTGGAGAACGGAAGGTTTTCTGGATTCATTGATTGCGGA
AGGCTTGGAGTTGCTGATAGGTATCAGGATATTGCTCTCGCTACTAGGGATATTGCTGAAGAACTTGGTG
GAGAGTGGGCTGATAGATTCCTTGTGCTTTACGGAATTGCTGCTCCAGATTCCCAAAGGATTGCTTTCTA
CAGGCTCCTCGATGAGTTCTTCTGAATCGTTCAAACATTTGGCAATAAAGTTTCTTAAGATTGAATCCTG
