>Addgene plasmid #67883 | pSiM24-eGFP | addgene partial sequence | sequence record 120046 | NOSterm-R 5'-attgccaaatgtttgaacga-3'
TCCTTTGGGAATCTGGAGCAGCAATTCCGTAAAGCACAAGGAATCTATCAGCCCACTCTCCACCAAGTTC
TTCAGCAATATCCCTAGTAGCGAGAGCAATATCCTGATACCTATCAGCAACTCCAAGCCTTCCGCAATCA
ATGAATCCAGAAAACCTTCCGTTCTCCACCATAATGTTTGGAAGGCAAGCATCACCATGAGTAACAACAA
GATCCTCACCATCTGGCATTCTAGCCTTGAGCCTAGCAAAAAGTTCAGCTGGAGCCAATCCTTGATGTTC
CTCATCAAGATCATCCTGATCCACAAGTCCAGCTTCCATCCTAGTTCTAGCCCTTTCAATTCTGTGCTTA
GCTTGGTGATCAAATGGGCAAGTAGCAGGATCAAGAGTGTGAAGCCTTCTCATAGCATCAGCCATAATGG
AAACCTTCTCAGCTGGAGCAAGGTGTGAAGAAAGCAAATCTTGTCCTGGAACCTCTCCCAAAAGAAGCCA
ATCTCTTCCAGCCTCAGTAACAACATCAAGAACAGCAGCGCATGGAACACCAGTAGTAGCAAGCCAAGAA
AGTCTAGCAGCCTCATCTTGAAGCTCATTAAGAGCACCAGAAAGATCAGTCTTAACGAAAAGAACTGGCC
TTCCCTGAGCAGAAAGCCTAAAAACAGCAGCATCAGAGCATCCAATAGTCTGTTGAGCCCAATCGTATCC
AAAAAGCCTCTCAACCCAAGCAGCAGGACTTCCAGCATGAAGTCCATCTTGCTCAATTCCCATTTGAGAG
TGAATATGAGACTCTAATTGGATACCGAGGGGAATTTATGGAACGTCAGTGGAGCATTTTTGACAAGAAA
TATTTGCTAGCTGATAGTGACCTTAGGCGACTTTTGAACGCGCAATAATGGTTTCTGACGTATGTGCTTA
GCTCATTAAACTCCAGAAACCCGCGGCTCAGTGGCTCCTTCAACGTTGCGGTTCTGTCAGTTCC
