>Addgene plasmid #67883 | pSiM24-eGFP | addgene partial sequence | sequence record 121448 | E9-term-R 5'-GTAGGATTCTGGTGTGTGCG-3'
AACCGATGATACGAACGAAAGCTCTAGACTGCAGGAGCTCTTACTTGTACAGCTCGTCCATGCCGAGAGT
GATCCCGGCGGCGGTCACGAACTCCAGCAGGACCATGTGATCGCGCTTCTCGTTGGGGTCTTTGCTCAGG
GCGGACTGGGTGCTCAGGTAGTGGTTGTCGGGCAGCAGCACGGGGCCGTCGCCGATGGGGGTGTTCTGCT
GGTAGTGGTCGGCGAGCTGCACGCTGCCGTCCTCGATGTTGTGGCGGATCTTGAAGTTCACCTTGATGCC
GTTCTTCTGCTTGTCGGCCATGATATAGACGTTGTGGCTGTTGTAGTTGTACTCCAGCTTGTGCCCCAGG
ATGTTGCCGTCCTCCTTGAAGTCGATGCCCTTCAGCTCGATGCGGTTCACCAGGGTGTCGCCCTCGAACT
TCACCTCGGCGCGGGTCTTGTAGTTGCCGTCGTCCTTGAAGAAGATGGTGCGCTCCTGGACGTAGCCTTC
GGGCATGGCGGACTTGAAGAAGTCGTGCTGCTTCATGTGGTCGGGGTAGCGGCTGAAGCACTGCACGCCG
TAGGTCAGGGTGGTCACGAGGGTGGGCCAGGGCACGGGCAGCTTGCCGGTGGTGCAGATGAACTTCAGGG
TCAGCTTGCCGTAGGTGGCATCGCCCTCGCCCTCGCCGGACACGCTGAACTTGTGGCCGTTTACGTCGCC
GTCCAGCTCGACCAGGATGGGCACCACCCCGGTGAACAGCTCCTCGCCCTTGCTCACCATCTCGAGGGAT
CCAAGCTTA
